>Addgene plasmid #218598 | pJJB714 | addgene full sequence | sequence record 435278 | Addgene NGS Result
AAGAGGATGTCCAATATTTTTTTTAAGGAATAAGGATACTTCAAGACTAGATTCCCCCCTGCATTCCCAT
CAGAACCGTAAACCTTGGCGCTTTCCTTGGGAAGTATTCAAGAAGTGCCTTGTCCGGTTTCTGTGGCTCA
CAAACCAGCGCGCCCGATATGGCTTTCTTTTCACTTATGAATGTACCAGTACGGGACAATTAGAACGCTC
CTGTAACAATCTCTTTGCAAATGTGGGGTTACATTCTAACCATGTCACACTGCTGACGAAATTCAAAGTA
AAAAAAAATGGGACCACGTCTTGAGAACGATAGATTTTCTTTATTTTACATTGAACAGTCGTTGTCTCAG
CGCGCTTTATGTTTTCATTCATACTTCATATTATAAAATAACAAAAGAAGAATTTCATATTCACGCCCAA
GAAATCAGGCTGCTTTCCAAATGCAATTGACACTTCATTAGCCATCACACAAAACTCTTTCTTGCTGGAG
CTTCTTTTAAAAAAGACCTCAGTACACCAAACACGTTACCCGACCTCGTTATTTTACGACAACTATGATA
AAATTCTGAAGAAAAAATAAAAAAATTTTCATACTTCTTGCTTTTATTTAAACCATTGAATGATTTCTTT
TGAACAAAACTACCTGTTTCACCAAAGGAAATAGAAAGAAAAAATCAATTAGAAGAAAACAAAAAACAAA
AGATCTATGGTTTCGAAGAAAAATACGGCTGAAATCAGTGCAAAAGATATATGGGAGAATATATGGAGTG
GTGTAAGTTCGCTGCTTGATTTCTTCGCAGTATTGGAAAACCTAGGCGTGGTCAACGATAAGTTATATGT
AAGTGGGCTATTACGGAAAGTTTGGCTGTGTTACTCGTGCATTTCAGTGATAAAATGTGTATGGAAATTA
ATAAAATTATGCAAGGTGAAATTTAAAATCGATCAACGATTGGATGGGGAGGGAAATGGTCTAGTAAAGG
ATAAGTTGATAAACTTCAAGAAAAAATATAACGAACATATCAGACATATTACTGCTGCTTTACTCCAAGA
TTTGAGCTATTTAATGGTTTTAATCTATCCAGGGACGAGGTTATTTAAAAGATTATCTAACATAATAACA
CTTTGTAGAATAATTGTATAAGGATCCTAACTCGAGGCGAATTTCTTATGATTTATGATTTTTATTATTA
AATAAGTTATAAAAAAAATAAGTGTATACAAATTTTAAAGTGACTCTTAGGTTTTAAAACGAAAATTCTT
ATTCTTGAGTAACTCTTTCCTGTAGGTCAGGTTGCTTTCTCAGGTATAGCATGAGGTCGCTCTTATTGAC
CACACCTCTACCGGCATGCCGAGCAAATGCCTGCAAATCGCTCCCCATTTCGCTGGAAATCTGCTCGTCA
GTGGTGCTCACACTGACGAATCATGTACAGATCATACCGATGACTGCCTGGCGACTCACAACTAAGCAAG
ACAGCCGGAACCAGCGCCGGCGAACACCACTGCATATATGGCATATCACAACAGTCCACGTCTCAAGCAG
TTACAGAGATGTTACGAACCACTAGTGCACTGCAGTACATCGAGGAGAACTTCTAGTATATCTACATACC
TAATATTATTGCCTTATTAAAAATGGAATCCCAACAATTACATCAAAATCCACATTCTCTTCAAAATCAA
TTGTCCTGTACTTCCTTGTTCATGTGTGTTCAAAAACGTTATATTTATAGGATAATTATACTCTATTTCT
CAACAAGTAATTGGTTGTTTGGCCGAGCGGTCTAAGGCGCCTGATTCAAGAAATATCTTGACCGCAGTTA
ACTGTGGGAATACTCAGGTATCGTAAGATGCAAGAGTTCGAATCTCTTAGCAACCATTATTTTTTTCCTC
AACATAACGAGAACACACAGGGGCGCTATCGCACAGAATCAAATTCGATGACTGGAAATTTTTTGTTAAT
TTCAGAGGTCGCCTGACGCATATACCTTTTTCAACTGAAAAATTGGGAGAAAAAGGAAAGGTGAGAGCGC
CGGAACCGGCTTTTCATATAGAATAGAGAAGCGTTCATGACTAAATGCTTGCATCACAATACTTGAAGTT
GACAATATTATTTAAGGACCTATTGTTTTTTCCAATAGGTGGTTAGCAATCGTCTTACTTTCTAACTTTT
CTTACCTTTTACATTTCAGCAATATATATATATATATTTCAAGGATATACCATTCTAATGTCTGCCCCTA
AGAAGATCGTCGTTTTGCCAGGTGACCACGTTGGTCAAGAAATCACAGCCGAAGCCATTAAGGTTCTTAA
AGCTATTTCTGATGTTCGTTCCAATGTCAAGTTCGATTTCGAAAATCATTTAATTGGTGGTGCTGCTATC
GATGCTACAGGTGTTCCACTTCCAGATGAGGCGCTGGAAGCCTCCAAGAAGGCTGATGCCGTTTTGTTAG
GTGCTGTGGGTGGTCCTAAATGGGGAACCGGTAGTGTTAGACCTGAACAAGGTTTACTAAAAATCCGTAA
AGAACTTCAATTGTACGCCAACTTAAGACCATGTAACTTTGCATCCGACTCTCTTTTAGACTTATCTCCA
ATCAAGCCACAATTTGCTAAAGGTACTGACTTCGTTGTTGTCAGAGAATTAGTGGGAGGTATTTACTTTG
GTAAGAGAAAGGAAGACGATGGTGATGGTGTCGCTTGGGATAGTGAACAATACACCGTTCCAGAAGTGCA
AAGAATCACAAGAATGGCCGCTTTCATGGCCCTACAACATGAGCCACCATTGCCTATTTGGTCCTTGGAT
AAAGCTAATGTTTTGGCCTCTTCAAGATTATGGAGAAAAACTGTGGAGGAAACCATCAAGAACGAATTTC
CTACATTGAAGGTTCAACATCAATTGATTGATTCTGCCGCCATGATCCTAGTTAAGAACCCAACCCACCT
AAATGGTATTATAATCACCAGCAACATGTTTGGTGATATCATCTCCGATGAAGCCTCCGTTATCCCAGGT
TCCTTGGGTTTGTTGCCATCTGCGTCCTTGGCCTCTTTGCCAGACAAGAACACCGCATTTGGTTTGTACG
AACCATGCCACGGTTCTGCTCCAGATTTGCCAAAGAATAAGGTCAACCCTATCGCCACTATCTTGTCTGC
TGCAATGATGTTGAAATTGTCATTGAACTTGCCTGAAGAAGGTAAGGCCATTGAAGATGCAGTTAAAAAG
GTTTTGGATGCAGGTATCAGAACTGGTGATTTAGGTGGTTCCAACAGTACCACCGAAGTCGGTGATGCTG
TCGCCGAAGAAGTTAAGAAAATCCTTGCTTAAAAAGATTCTCTTTTTTTATGATATTTGTACATAAACTT
TATAAATGAAATTCATAATAGAAACGACACGAAATTACAAAATGGAATATGTTCATAGGGTAGACGAAAC
TATATACGCAATCTACATACATTTATCAAGAAGGAGAAAAAGGAGGATGTAAAGGAATACAGGTAAGCAA
ATTGATACTAATGGCTCAACGTGATAAGGAAAAAGAATTGCACTTTAACATTAATATTGACAAGGAGGAG
GGCACCACACAAAAAGTTAGGTGTAACAGAAAATCATGAAACTATGATTCCTAATTTATATATTGGAGGA
TTTTCTCTAAAAAAAAAAAAATACAACAAATAAAAAACACTCAATGACCTGACCATTTGATGGAGTTTAA
GTCAATACCTTCTTGAACCATTTCCCATAATGGTGAAAGTTCCCTCAAGAATTTTACTCTGTCAGAAACG
GCCTTAACGACGTAGTCGAGAGTACTCGTATCGCATGTCGGTGCGACACGAAATTACAAAATGGAATATG
TTCATAGGGTAGACGAAACTATATACGCAATCTACATACATTTATCAAGAAGGAGAAAAAGGAGGATGTA
AAGGAATACAGGTAAGCAAATTGATACTAATGGCTCAACGTGATAAGGAAAAAGAATTGCACTTTAACAT
TAATATTGACAAGGAGGAGGGCACCACACAAAAAGTTAGGTGTAACAGAAAATCATGAAACTATGATTCC
TAATTTATATATTGGAGGATTTTCTCTAAAAAAAAAAAAATACAACAAATAAAAAACACTCAATGACCTG
ACCATTTGATGGAGTTTAAGTCAATACCTTCTTGAACCATTTCCCATAATGGTGAAAGTTCCCTCAAGAA
TTTTACTCTGTCAGAAACGGCCTTAACGACGTAGTCGACCTCCTCTTCAGTACTAAATCTACCAATACCA
AATCTGATGGAAGAATGGGCTAATGCATCATCCTTACCCAGCGCCGAGCGGCCGCGTGTTACAACCAATT
AACCAATTCTGATTAGAAAAACTCATCGAGCATCAAATGAAACTGCAATTTATTCATATCAGGATTATCA
ATACCATATTTTTGAAAAAGCCGTTTCTGTAATGAAGGAGAAAACTCACCGAGGCAGTTCCATAGGATGG
CAAGATCCTGGTATCGGTCTGCGATTCCGACTCGTCCAACATCAATACAACCTATTAATTTCCCCTCGTC
AAAAATAAGGTTATCAAGTGAGAAATCACCATGAGTGACGACTGAATCCGGTGAGAATGGCAAAAGCTTA
TGCATTTCTTTCCAGACTTGTTCAACAGGCCAGCCATTACGCTCGTCATCAAAATCACTCGCATCAACCA
AACCGTTATTCATTCGTGATTGCGCCTGAGCGAGGCGAAATACGCGATCGCTGTTAAAAGGACAATTACA
AACAGGAATCGAATGCAACCGGCGCAGGAACACTGCCAGCGCATCAACAATATTTTCACCTGAATCAGGA
TATTCTTCTAATACCTGGAATGCTGTTTTCCCGGGGATCGCAGTGGTGAGTAACCATGCATCATCAGGAG
TACGGATAAAATGCTTGATGGTCGGAAGAGGCATAAATTCCGTCAGCCAGTTTAGTCTGACCATCTCATC
TGTAACATCATTGGCAACGCTACCTTTGCCATGTTTCAGAAACAACTCTGGCGCATCGGGCTTCCCATAC
AATCGATAGATTGTCGCACCTGATTGCCCGACATTATCGCGAGCCCATTTATACCCATATAAATCAGCAT
CCATGTTGGAATTTAATCGCGGCCTGGAGCAAGACGTTTCCCGTTGAATATGGCTCATAACACCCCTTGT
ATTACTGTTTATGTAAGCAGACAGTTTTATTGTTCATGATGATATATTTTTATCTTGTGCAATGTAACAT
CAGAGATTTTGAGACACAACGTGGCTTTGTTGAATAAATCGAACTTTTGCTGAGTTGAAGGATCAGTCAT
GACCAAAATCCCTTAACGTGAGTTTTCGTTCCACTGAGCGTCAGACCCCGTAGAAAAGATCAAAGGATCT
TCTTGAGATCCTTTTTTTCTGCGCGTAATCTGCTGCTTGCAAACAAAAAAACCACCGCTACCAGCGGTGG
TTTGTTTGCCGGATCAAGAGCTACCAACTCTTTTTCCGAAGGTAACTGGCTTCAGCAGAGCGCAGATACC
AAATACTGTTCTTCTAGTGTAGCCGTAGTTAGGCCACCACTTCAAGAACTCTGTAGCACCGCCTACATAC
CTCGCTCTGCTAATCCTGTTACCAGTGGCTGCTGCCAGTGGCGATAAGTCGTGTCTTACCGGGTTGGACT
CAAGACGATAGTTACCGGATAAGGCGCAGCGGTCGGGCTGAACGGGGGGTTCGTGCACACAGCCCAGCTT
GGAGCGAACGACCTACACCGAACTGAGATACCTACAGCGTGAGCTATGAGAAAGCGCCACGCTTCCCGAA
GGGAGAAAGGCGGACAGGTATCCGGTAAGCGGCAGGGTCGGAACAGGAGAGCGCACGAGGGAGCTTCCAG
GGGGAAACGCCTGGTATCTTTATAGTCCTGTCGGGTTTCGCCACCTCTGACTTGAGCGTCGATTTTTGTG
ATGCTCGTCAGGGGGGCGGAGCCTATGGAAAAACGCCAGCAACGCGGCCTTTTTACGGTTCCTGGCCTTT
TGCTGGCCTTTTGCTCACATGTTCTTTCCTGCGTTATCCCCTGATTCTGTGGATAACCGTGCGGCCGCCA
ATACCCAGAAGAACAGTAAAATAAAGCAAGGTACGTGAAATTAATATTTTTAAATGGTTCTAACCGATGC
CGAAGAACTGCGCAGTCCGGTTATAACGTCTGACATGTCCTTTTTTGATTTGGAATCCAACCACTCAAGT
GACTCTGTTCATTTACTTTGCGAAAAATATACCCACAAATTGCCCATCGAAAGTGAATCGCAAACCACCT
TCAGACTGGCACCGACAAAGCAAAGATTATACAGACAGAGTACTTTATACGTACCGTTAAGTCTCAAGCA
AAGGGTTTTCTTATTTACTGAACGGGTAAAGAGTATCTGGGCCGGCTTGCCAAGATGCAAACCGAATAAG
TATTTCAAAGTTGCATTTGCCTTAGCCGTCCTGACACCATTGGCTATTTGGATATTTTATATTGACTTTC
GTGTACATTGATCACATCGACTGTTCTATTGGCAAATGAACCACGGGCATTGACTATTTTTCAGGTTACT
ACTATATATTATCATCACGGGCAAGGATTGTACCCTGAATTCGCATCTAGACTGATGAGACGTGGTAGAG
CCACAAACAGCCGGTACAAGCAACGATCTCCAGGACCATCTGAATCATGCGCGGATGACACGAACTCACG
ACGGCGATCACAGACATTAACCCACAGTACAGACACTGCGACAACGTGGCAATTCGTCGCAATACAACG
Features (pLannotate 1.2.2; 10 found; start..end, strand, type, name):
    707..1138    +  CDS            PEX34: PEX34_YEAST - Experimental evidence at protein level: Swiss-Prot protein existence level 1. In concert with the three peroxisome divisional factors, PEX11, PEX25 and PEX27, controls peroxisome morphology and abundance under conditions of peroxisome proliferation. Maintains mature peroxisomes in actively dividing cells. From Saccharomyces cerevisiae (strain ATCC 204508 / S288c) (Baker's yeast).
   1157..1344    +  terminator     ADH1 terminator: S. cerevisiae ADH1; transcription terminator for the S. cerevisiae alcohol dehydrogenase 1 (ADH1) gene
   1603..1680    +  CDS            YO192_YEAST (fragment): Experimental evidence at protein level: Swiss-Prot protein existence level 1. From Saccharomyces cerevisiae (strain ATCC 204508 / S288c) (Baker's yeast).
   1820..2227    +  promoter       LEU2 promoter: S. cerevisiae LEU2
   2228..3319    +  CDS            LEU2: LEU3_YEAST - Experimental evidence at protein level: Swiss-Prot protein existence level 1. Catalyzes the oxidation of 3-carboxy-2-hydroxy-4- methylpentanoate (3-isopropylmalate) to 3-carboxy-4-methyl-2- oxopentanoate. The product decarboxylates to 4-methyl-2 oxopentanoate. From Saccharomyces cerevisiae (strain ATCC 204508 / S288c) (Baker's yeast).
   3684..3797    -  CDS            NFS1 (fragment): NFS1_YEAST - Also known as SPL1 From Saccharomyces cerevisiae (strain ATCC 204508 / S288c) (Baker's yeast).
   4123..4314    -  CDS            NFS1 (fragment): NFS1_YEAST - Also known as SPL1 From Saccharomyces cerevisiae (strain ATCC 204508 / S288c) (Baker's yeast).
   4353..5168    -  CDS            KanR: aminoglycoside phosphotransferase; aph(3')-Ia; confers resistance to kanamycin in bacteria or G418 (Geneticin®) in eukaryotes
   5393..5981    +  rep_origin     ori: high-copy-number ColE1/pMB1/pBR322/pUC origin of replication
   6144..6518    +  CDS            YC021_YEAST: Protein predicted: Swiss-Prot protein existence level 4. From Saccharomyces cerevisiae (strain ATCC 204508 / S288c) (Baker's yeast).
