[The description below was written by a language model from this plasmid's Addgene catalogue record and pLannotate feature annotations shown in this document.]
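Description:
pJJB714 is a yeast expression plasmid of 6,789 nt, assembled by Golden Gate cloning on an in-house backbone (TMP137), and designed for chromosomal integration in Saccharomyces cerevisiae rather than episomal maintenance. No yeast replication origin (2μ or CEN/ARS) is annotated, and the depositor notes that the construct is integrated into the LEU2 locus. In E. coli it is propagated through a high-copy ColE1/pUC-type origin and selected with kanamycin via the aph(3')-Ia KanR gene. In yeast, selection relies on a complete LEU2 cassette, with the LEU2 promoter driving the 3-isopropylmalate dehydrogenase coding sequence, which restores leucine prototrophy in leu2 strains.

The payload is the S. cerevisiae PEX34 open reading frame followed by the ADH1 transcription terminator. Roughly 700 nt lie upstream of the coding sequence, where a promoter would be expected, but no promoter is annotated there and the record does not state which one drives expression. PEX34 encodes a protein that acts together with the division factors PEX11, PEX25 and PEX27 to control peroxisome morphology and abundance and to maintain mature peroxisomes in dividing cells. The partial NFS1 matches and the YC021 open reading frame are yeast genomic sequences that neighbour LEU2 on the chromosome. They sit on either side of the bacterial KanR and ori segment, so they probably serve as homology arms directing integration, although the record does not say so explicitly.

The stated purpose is simply to express Pex34. The associated publication concerns increasing peroxisome capacity to compartmentalize a multienzyme pathway, which suggests the construct is used to alter Pex34 levels in engineered yeast strains.
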