Addgene plasmid #218598: pJJB714
Purpose: Express Pex34
Depositing lab: John Dueber. Depositing organization: University of California, Berkeley. Publication: ML-enhanced peroxisome capacity enables compartmentalization of multienzyme pathway. Baker JJ, Shi J, Wang S, Mujica EM, Bianco S, Capponi S, Dueber JE. Nat Chem Biol. 2024 Oct 14. doi: 10.1038/s41589-024-01759-2. PubMed 39402374.
Backbone
  Vector backbone: TMP137
  Backbone manufacturer: Internal
  Vector type: Yeast Expression
  Selectable markers: LEU2
Growth in bacteria
  Bacterial resistance: Kanamycin, 50 μg/mL
  Growth temperature: 37°C
  Growth strain: DH5alpha
  Copy number: High Copy
Gene/Insert
  Gene/Insert name: Pex34
  Species: S. cerevisiae (budding yeast)
  Cloning method: Golden Gate
Terms and licenses: Academic/Nonprofit Terms; Industry Terms: Not Available to Industry
Depositor comments: Integrated into LEU2 locus
How to cite: pJJB714 was a gift from John Dueber (Addgene plasmid # 218598 ; http://n2t.net/addgene:218598 ; RRID:Addgene_218598)
